>Addgene plasmid #112786 | pTU1-D-rrnOD | depositor full sequence | sequence record 212546 | pTU1-D-rrnOD sequence 2545 bps
CGTCTCAGAAGGCGTTCTAAGGGCTGTGAAGCCAGACCGGAAGGACTGGTGGAGCGCTTAGAAGTGAGAA
TGCCGGTATGAGTAGCGAAAGAGGGGTGAGAATCCCCTCCACCGAATGCCTAAGGTTTCCTGAGGAAGGC
TCGTCCGCTCAGGGTTAGTCGGGACCTAAGCCGAGGCCGAAAGGCGTAGGCGATGGACAACAGGTTGATA
TTCCTGTACCACCTCCTCACCATTTGAGCAATGGGGGGACGCAGGAGGATAGGGTAAGCGCGGTATTGGA
TATCCGCGTCCAAGCAGTTAGGCTGGGAAATAGGCAAATCCGTTTCCCATAAGGCTGAGCTGTGATGGCG
AGCGAAATATAGTAGCGAAGTTCCTGATTCCACACTGCCAAGAAAAGCCTCTAGCGAGGTGAGAGGTGCC
CGTACCGCAAACCGACACAGGTAGGCGAGGAGAGAATCCTAAGGTGATCGTTAGAGAGACGCTGCAGGCT
TCCTCGCTCACTGACTCGCTGCGCTCGGTCGTTCGGCTGCGGCGAGCGGTATCAGCTCACTCAAAGGCGG
TAATACGGTTATCCACAGAATCAGGGGATAACGCAGGAAAGAACATGTGAGCAAAAGGCCAGCAAAAGGC
CAGGAACCGTAAAAAGGCCGCGTTGCTGGCGTTTTTCCATAGGCTCCGCCCCCCTGACGAGCATCACAAA
AATCGACGCTCAAGTCAGAGGTGGCGAAACCCGACAGGACTATAAAGATACCAGGCGTTTCCCCCTGGAA
GCTCCCTCGTGCGCTCTCCTGTTCCGACCCTGCCGCTTACCGGATACCTGTCCGCCTTTCTCCCTTCGGG
AAGCGTGGCGCTTTCTCATAGCTCACGCTGTAGGTATCTCAGTTCGGTGTAGGTCGTTCGCTCCAAGCTG
GGCTGTGTGCACGAACCCCCCGTTCAGCCCGACCGCTGCGCCTTATCCGGTAACTATCGTCTTGAGTCCA
ACCCGGTAAGACACGACTTATCGCCACTGGCAGCAGCCACTGGTAACAGGATTAGCAGAGCGAGGTATGT
AGGCGGTGCTACAGAGTTCTTGAAGTGGTGGCCTAACTACGGCTACACTAGAAGGACAGTATTTGGTATC
TGCGCTCTGCTGAAGCCAGTTACCTTCGGAAAAAGAGTTGGTAGCTCTTGATCCGGCAAACAAACCACCG
CTGGTAGCGGTGGTTTTTTTGTTTGCAAGCAGCAGATTACGCGCAGAAAAAAAGGATCTCAAGAAGATCC
TTTGATCTTTTCTACGGGGTCTGACGCTCAGTGGAACGAAAACTCACGTTAAGGGATTTTGGTCATGAGA
TTATCAAAAAGGATCTTCACCTAGATCCTTTTAAATTAAAAATGAAGTTTTAAATCAATCTAAAGTATAT
ATGAGTAAACTTGGTCTGACAGTTACCAATGCTTAATCAGTGAGGCACCTATCTCAGCGATCTGTCTATT
TCGTTCATCCATAGTTGCCTGACTCCCCGTCGTGTAGATAACTACGATACGGGAGGGCTTACCATCTGGC
CCCAGTGCTGCAATGATACCGCGAGAGCCACGCTCACCGGCTCCAGATTTATCAGCAATAAACCAGCCAG
CCGGAAGGGCCGAGCGCAGAAGTGGTCCTGCAACTTTATCCGCCTCCATCCAGTCTATTAATTGTTGCCG
GGAAGCTAGAGTAAGTAGTTCGCCAGTTAATAGTTTGCGCAACGTTGTTGCCATTGCTACAGGCATCGTG
GTGTCACGCTCGTCGTTTGGTATGGCTTCATTCAGCTCCGGTTCCCAACGATCAAGGCGAGTTACATGAT
CCCCCATGTTGTGCAAAAAAGCGGTTAGCTCCTTCGGTCCTCCGATCGTTGTCAGAAGTAAGTTGGCCGC
AGTGTTATCACTCATGGTTATGGCAGCACTGCATAATTCTCTTACTGTCATGCCATCCGTAAGATGCTTT
TCTGTGACTGGTGAGTACTCAACCAAGTCATTCTGAGAATAGTGTATGCGGCGACCGAGTTGCTCTTGCC
CGGCGTCAATACGGGATAATACCGCGCCACATAGCAGAACTTTAAAAGTGCTCATCATTGGAAAACGTTC
TTCGGGGCGAAAACTCTCAAGGATCTTACCGCTGTTGAGATCCAGTTCGATGTAACCCACTCGTGCACCC
AACTGATCTTCAGCATCTTTTACTTTCACCAGCGTTTCTGGGTGAGCAAAAACAGGAAGGCAAAATGCCG
CAAAAAAGGGAATAAGGGCGACACGGAAATGTTGAATACTCATACTCTTCCTTTTTCAATATTATTGAAG
CATTTATCAGGGTTATTGTCTCATGAGCGGATACATATTTGAATGTATTTAGAAAAATAAACAAATAGGG
GTTCCGCGCACATTTCCCCGAAAAGTGCCACCTGACGTCTAAGAAACCATTATTATCATGACATTAACCT
ATAAAAATAGGCGTATCACGAGGCAGAATTTCAGATAAAAAAAATCCTTAGCTTTCGCTAAGGATGATTT
CTGGAATTCGCGGCCGCTTCTAGAA
