>Addgene plasmid #112786 | pTU1-D-rrnOD | addgene full sequence | sequence record 218378 | Addgene NGS Result
CGTCTCAGAAGGCGTTCTAAGGGCTGTGAAGCCAGACCGGAAGGACTGGTGGAGCGCTTAGAAGTGAGAA
TGCCGGTATGAGTAGCGAAAGAGGGGTGAGAATCCCCTCCACCGAATGCCTAAGGTTTCCTGAGGAAGGC
TCGTCCGCTCAGGGTTAGTCGGGACCTAAGCCGAGGCCGAAAGGCGTAGGCGATGGACAACAGGTTGATA
TTCCTGTACCACCTCCTCACCATTTGAGCAATGGGGGGACGCAGGAGGATAGGGTAAGCGCGGTATTGGA
TATCCGCGTCCAAGCAGTTAGGCTGGGAAATAGGCAAATCCGTTTCCCATAAGGCTGAGCTGTGATGGCG
AGCGAAATATAGTAGCGAAGTTCCTGATTCCACACTGCCAAGAAAAGCCTCTAGCGAGGTGAGAGGTGCC
CGTACCGCAAACCGACACAGGTAGGCGAGGAGAGAATCCTAAGGTGATCGTTAGAGAGACGCTGCAGGCT
TCCTCGCTCACTGACTCGCTGCGCTCGGTCGTTCGGCTGCGGCGAGCGGTATCAGCTCACTCAAAGGCGG
TAATACGGTTATCCACAGAATCAGGGGATAACGCAGGAAAGAACATGTGAGCAAAAGGCCAGCAAAAGGC
CAGGAACCGTAAAAAGGCCGCGTTGCTGGCGTTTTTCCACAGGCTCCGCCCCCCTGACGAGCATCACAAA
AATCGACGCTCAAGTCAGAGGTGGCGAAACCCGACAGGACTATAAAGATACCAGGCGTTTCCCCCTGGAA
GCTCCCTCGTGCGCTCTCCTGTTCCGACCCTGCCGCTTACCGGATACCTGTCCGCCTTTCTCCCTTCGGG
AAGCGTGGCGCTTTCTCATAGCTCACGCTGTAGGTATCTCAGTTCGGTGTAGGTCGTTCGCTCCAAGCTG
GGCTGTGTGCACGAACCCCCCGTTCAGCCCGACCGCTGCGCCTTATCCGGTAACTATCGTCTTGAGTCCA
ACCCGGTAAGACACGACTTATCGCCACTGGCAGCAGCCACTGGTAACAGGATTAGCAGAGCGAGGTATGT
AGGCGGTGCTACAGAGTTCTTGAAGTGGTGGCCTAACTACGGCTACACTAGAAGAACAGTATTTGGTATC
TGCGCTCTGCTGAAGCCAGTTACCTTCGGAAAAAGAGTTGGTAGCTCTTGATCCGGCAAACAAACCACCG
CTGGTAGCGGTGGTTTTTTTGTTTGCAAGCAGCAGATTACGCGCAGAAAAAAAGGATCTCAAGAAGATCC
TTTGATCTTTTCTACGGGGTCTGACGCTCAGTGGAACGAAAACTCACGTTAAGGGATTTTGGTCATGAGA
TTATCAAAAAGGATCTTCACCTAGATCCTTTTAAATTAAAAATGAAGTTTTAAATCAATCTAAAGTATAT
ATGAGTAAACTTGGTCTGACAGTTACCAATGCTTAATCAGTGAGGCACCTATCTCAGCGATCTGTCTATT
TCGTTCATCCATAGTTGCCTGACTCCCCGTCGTGTAGATAACTACGATACGGGAGGGCTTACCATCTGGC
CCCAGTGCTGCAATGATACCGCGAGAGCCACGCTCACCGGCTCCAGATTTATCAGCAATAAACCAGCCAG
CCGGAAGGGCCGAGCGCAGAAGTGGTCCTGCAACTTTATCCGCCTCCATCCAGTCTATTAATTGTTGCCG
GGAAGCTAGAGTAAGTAGTTCGCCAGTTAATAGTTTGCGCAACGTTGTTGCCATTGCTACAGGCATCGTG
GTGTCACGCTCGTCGTTTGGTATGGCTTCATTCAGCTCCGGTTCCCAACGATCAAGGCGAGTTACATGAT
CCCCCATGTTGTGCAAAAAAGCGGTTAGCTCCTTCGGTCCTCCGATCGTTGTCAGAAGTAAGTTGGCCGC
AGTGTTATCACTCATGGTTATGGCAGCACTGCATAATTCTCTTACTGTCATGCCATCCGTAAGATGCTTT
TCTGTGACTGGTGAGTACTCAACCAAGTCATTCTGAGAATAGTGTATGCGGCGACCGAGTTGCTCTTGCC
CGGCGTCAATACGGGATAATACCGCGCCACATAGCAGAACTTTAAAAGTGCTCATCATTGGAAAACGTTC
TTCGGGGCGAAAACTCTCAAGGATCTTACCGCTGTTGAGATCCAGTTCGATGTAACCCACTCGTGCACCC
AACTGATCTTCAGCATCTTTTACTTTCACCAGCGTTTCTGGGTGAGCAAAAACAGGAAGGCAAAATGCCG
CAAAAAAGGGAATAAGGGCGACACGGAAATGTTGAATACTCATACTCTTCCTTTTTCAATATTATTGAAG
CATTTATCAGGGTTATTGTCTCATGAGCGGATACATATTTGAATGTATTTAGAAAAATAAACAAATAGGG
GTTCCGCGCACATTTCCCCGAAAAGTGCCACCTGACGTCTAAGAAACCATTATTATCATGACATTAACCT
ATAAAAATAGGCGTATCACGAGGCAGAATTTCAGATAAAAAAAATCCTTAGCTTTCGCTAAGGATGATTT
CTGGAATTCGCGGCCGCTTCTAGAA
