[The description below was written by a language model from this plasmid's Addgene catalogue record.]
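Description:
pTU1-D-rrnOD is a small, high-copy E. coli plasmid built on the iGEM pSB1A2 backbone (about 2.5 kb without insert) and selected with ampicillin. It belongs to BacilloFlex, a modular DNA assembly toolkit for Bacillus subtilis synthetic biology. Although the catalogue classes it as a bacterial expression vector, the record gives no promoter, coding sequence, tag or reporter. It appears to function as a part-carrying plasmid that holds one assembly module, not as a construct meant to express a product. No feature table is provided, so the origin of replication and the exact layout of the backbone are not documented beyond the backbone name and the high-copy designation.

The payload is a 458 bp insert named rrnOD, listed as synthetic and described as the downstream homology arm corresponding to rrnO-23S, the 23S rRNA region of the rrnO ribosomal RNA operon. The insert was cloned using BsmBI sites at both ends, and the record does not say whether those sites survive. BsmBI is a type IIS enzyme that cuts outside its recognition sequence, the property exploited in Golden Gate-style hierarchical assembly, which fits the toolkit's modular design. The "D" in the name suggests a defined position within such an assembly, though the record does not spell this out.

A downstream homology arm of this kind is normally paired with a matching upstream arm so that the two flank a cargo cassette. This allows double-crossover homologous recombination to integrate the cargo into the B. subtilis chromosome at the rrnO locus. The plasmid's expected use is therefore as a building block for assembling integration constructs.
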