Addgene plasmid #112786: pTU1-D-rrnOD
Purpose: Downstream homology arm, rrnO-23S (23S rRNA)
Depositing lab: Chris French. Depositing organization: University of Edinburgh. Publication: BacilloFlex: A modular DNA assembly toolkit for Bacillus subtilis synthetic biology. Wicke N, Radford D, Verrone V, Wipat A, French CE. bioRxiv 185108 10.1101/185108.
Backbone
  Vector backbone: pSB1A2
  Backbone manufacturer: iGEM
  Backbone size w/o insert (bp): 2532
  Vector type: Bacterial Expression
Growth in bacteria
  Bacterial resistance: Ampicillin, 100 μg/mL
  Growth temperature: 37°C
  Growth strain: DH5alpha
  Copy number: High Copy
Gene/Insert
  Gene/Insert name: rrnOD
  Species: Synthetic
  Insert size (bp): 458
  Cloning method: Restriction Enzyme; 5′ cloning site BsmB1 (unknown if destroyed); 3′ cloning site BsmB1 (unknown if destroyed)
Terms and licenses: Academic/Nonprofit Terms; Industry Terms: Not Available to Industry
Depositor comments: Please visit https://www.biorxiv.org/content/early/2017/09/06/185108 for bioRxiv preprint.
How to cite: pTU1-D-rrnOD was a gift from Chris French (Addgene plasmid # 112786 ; http://n2t.net/addgene:112786 ; RRID:Addgene_112786)
